>Addgene plasmid #167933 | LES2A-CRE | depositor full sequence | sequence record 326364 | LES2A-CRE sequence 10009 bps
GTCGACGGATCGGGAGATCTCCCGATCCCCTATGGTGCACTCTCAGTACAATCTGCTCTGATGCCGCATA
GTTAAGCCAGTATCTGCTCCCTGCTTGTGTGTTGGAGGTCGCTGAGTAGTGCGCGAGCAAAATTTAAGCT
ACAACAAGGCAAGGCTTGACCGACAATTGCATGAAGAATCTGCTTAGGGTTAGGCGTTTTGCGCTGCTTC
GCGATGTACGGGCCAGATATACGCGTTGACATTGATTATTGACTAGTTATTAATAGTAATCAATTACGGG
GTCATTAGTTCATAGCCCATATATGGAGTTCCGCGTTACATAACTTACGGTAAATGGCCCGCCTGGCTGA
CCGCCCAACGACCCCCGCCCATTGACGTCAATAATGACGTATGTTCCCATAGTAACGCCAATAGGGACTT
TCCATTGACGTCAATGGGTGGAGTATTTACGGTAAACTGCCCACTTGGCAGTACATCAAGTGTATCATAT
GCCAAGTACGCCCCCTATTGACGTCAATGACGGTAAATGGCCCGCCTGGCATTATGCCCAGTACATGACC
TTATGGGACTTTCCTACTTGGCAGTACATCTACGTATTAGTCATCGCTATTACCATGGTGATGCGGTTTT
GGCAGTACATCAATGGGCGTGGATAGCGGTTTGACTCACGGGGATTTCCAAGTCTCCACCCCATTGACGT
CAATGGGAGTTTGTTTTGGCACCAAAATCAACGGGACTTTCCAAAATGTCGTAACAACTCCGCCCCATTG
ACGCAAATGGGCGGTAGGCGTGTACGGTGGGAGGTCTATATAAGCAGCGCGTTTTGCCTGTACTGGGTCT
CTCTGGTTAGACCAGATCTGAGCCTGGGAGCTCTCTGGCTAACTAGGGAACCCACTGCTTAAGCCTCAAT
AAAGCTTGCCTTGAGTGCTTCAAGTAGTGTGTGCCCGTCTGTTGTGTGACTCTGGTAACTAGAGATCCCT
CAGACCCTTTTAGTCAGTGTGGAAAATCTCTAGCAGTGGCGCCCGAACAGGGACTTGAAAGCGAAAGGGA
AACCAGAGGAGCTCTCTCGACGCAGGACTCGGCTTGCTGAAGCGCGCACGGCAAGAGGCGAGGGGCGGCG
ACTGGTGAGTACGCCAAAAATTTTGACTAGCGGAGGCTAGAAGGAGAGAGATGGGTGCGAGAGCGTCAGT
ATTAAGCGGGGGAGAATTAGATCGCGATGGGAAAAAATTCGGTTAAGGCCAGGGGGAAAGAAAAAATATA
AATTAAAACATATAGTATGGGCAAGCAGGGAGCTAGAACGATTCGCAGTTAATCCTGGCCTGTTAGAAAC
ATCAGAAGGCTGTAGACAAATACTGGGACAGCTACAACCATCCCTTCAGACAGGATCAGAAGAACTTAGA
TCATTATATAATACAGTAGCAACCCTCTATTGTGTGCATCAAAGGATAGAGATAAAAGACACCAAGGAAG
CTTTAGACAAGATAGAGGAAGAGCAAAACAAAAGTAAGACCACCGCACAGCAAGCGGCCGCTGATCTTCA
GACCTGGAGGAGGAGATATGAGGGACAATTGGAGAAGTGAATTATATAAATATAAAGTAGTAAAAATTGA
ACCATTAGGAGTAGCACCCACCAAGGCAAAGAGAAGAGTGGTGCAGAGAGAAAAAAGAGCAGTGGGAATA
GGAGCTTTGTTCCTTGGGTTCTTGGGAGCAGCAGGAAGCACTATGGGCGCAGCGTCAATGACGCTGACGG
TACAGGCCAGACAATTATTGTCTGGTATAGTGCAGCAGCAGAACAATTTGCTGAGGGCTATTGAGGCGCA
ACAGCATCTGTTGCAACTCACAGTCTGGGGCATCAAGCAGCTCCAGGCAAGAATCCTGGCTGTGGAAAGA
TACCTAAAGGATCAACAGCTCCTGGGGATTTGGGGTTGCTCTGGAAAACTCATTTGCACCACTGCTGTGC
CTTGGAATGCTAGTTGGAGTAATAAATCTCTGGAACAGATTTGGAATCACACGACCTGGATGGAGTGGGA
CAGAGAAATTAACAATTACACAAGCTTAATACACTCCTTAATTGAAGAATCGCAAAACCAGCAAGAAAAG
AATGAACAAGAATTATTGGAATTAGATAAATGGGCAAGTTTGTGGAATTGGTTTAACATAACAAATTGGC
TGTGGTATATAAAATTATTCATAATGATAGTAGGAGGCTTGGTAGGTTTAAGAATAGTTTTTGCTGTACT
TTCTATAGTGAATAGAGTTAGGCAGGGATATTCACCATTATCGTTTCAGACCCACCTCCCAACCCCGAGG
GGACCCGACAGGCCCGAAGGAATAGAAGAAGAAGGTGGAGAGAGAGACAGAGACAGATCCATTCGATTAG
TGAACGGATCGGCACTGCGTGCGCCAATTCTGCAGACAAATGGCAGTATTCATCCACAATTTTAAAAGAA
AAGGGGGGATTGGGGGGTACAGTGCAGGGGAAAGAATAGTAGACATAATAGCAACAGACATACAAACTAA
AGAATTACAAAAACAAATTACAAAAATTCAAAATTTTCGGGTTTATTACAGGGACAGCAGAGATCCAGTT
TGGTTAATTAGCTAGCTAGGTCTTGAAAGGAGTGGGAATTGGCTCCGGTGCCCGTCAGTGGGCAGAGCGC
ACATCGCCCACAGTCCCCGAGAAGTTGGGGGGAGGGGTCGGCAATTGATCCGGTGCCTAGAGAAGGTGGC
GCGGGGTAAACTGGGAAAGTGATGTCGTGTACTGGCTCCGCCTTTTTCCCGAGGGTGGGGGAGAACCGTA
TATAAGTGCAGTAGTCGCCGTGAACGTTCTTTTTCGCAACGGGTTTGCCGCCAGAACACAGGACCGGTTC
TAGAGCGCTGCCACCATGGTGAGCAAGGGCGAGGCAGTGATCAAGGAGTTCATGCGGTTCAAGGTGCACA
TGGAGGGCTCCATGAACGGCCACGAGTTCGAGATCGAGGGCGAGGGCGAGGGCCGCCCCTACGAGGGCAC
CCAGACCGCCAAGCTGAAGGTGACCAAGGGTGGCCCCCTGCCCTTCTCCTGGGACATCCTGTCCCCTCAG
TTCATGTACGGCTCCAGGGCCTTCATCAAGCACCCCGCCGACATCCCCGACTACTATAAGCAGTCCTTCC
CCGAGGGCTTCAAGTGGGAGCGCGTGATGAACTTCGAGGACGGCGGCGCCGTGACCGTGACCCAGGACAC
CTCCCTGGAGGACGGCACCCTGATCTACAAGGTGAAGCTCCGCGGCACCAACTTCCCTCCTGACGGCCCC
GTAATGCAGAAGAAGACAATGGGCTGGGAAGCATCCACCGAGCGGTTGTACCCCGAGGACGGCGTGCTGA
AGGGCGACATTAAGATGGCCCTGCGCCTGAAGGACGGCGGCCGCTACCTGGCGGACTTCAAGACCACCTA
CAAGGCCAAGAAGCCCGTGCAGATGCCCGGCGCCTACAACGTCGACCGCAAGTTGGACATCACCTCCCAC
AACGAGGACTACACCGTGGTGGAACAGTACGAACGCTCCGAGGGCCGCCACTCCACCGGCGGCATGGACG
AGCTGTACAAGGGATCCGGCGCAACAAACTTCTCTCTGCTGAAACAAGCCGGAGATGTCGAAGAGAATCC
TGGACCGTCCAATTTACTGACCGTACACCAAAATTTGCCTGCATTACCGGTCGATGCAACGAGTGATGAG
GTTCGCAAGAACCTGATGGACATGTTCAGGGATCGCCAGGCGTTTTCTGAGCATACCTGGAAAATGCTTC
TGTCCGTTTGCCGGTCGTGGGCGGCATGGTGCAAGTTGAATAACCGGAAATGGTTTCCCGCAGAACCTGA
AGATGTTCGCGATTATCTTCTATATCTTCAGGCGCGCGGTCTGGCAGTAAAAACTATCCAGCAACATTTG
GGCCAGCTAAACATGCTTCATCGTCGGTCCGGGCTGCCACGACCAAGTGACAGCAATGCTGTTTCACTGG
TTATGCGGCGGATCCGAAAAGAAAACGTTGATGCCGGTGAACGTGCAAAACAGGCTCTAGCGTTCGAACG
CACTGATTTCGACCAGGTTCGTTCACTCATGGAAAATAGCGATCGCTGCCAGGATATACGTAATCTGGCA
TTTCTGGGGATTGCTTATAACACCCTGTTACGTATAGCCGAAATTGCCAGGATCAGGGTTAAAGATATCT
CACGTACTGACGGTGGGAGAATGTTAATCCATATTGGCAGAACGAAAACGCTGGTTAGCACCGCAGGTGT
AGAGAAGGCACTTAGCCTGGGGGTAACTAAACTGGTCGAGCGATGGATTTCCGTCTCTGGTGTAGCTGAT
GATCCGAATAACTACCTGTTTTGCCGGGTCAGAAAAAATGGTGTTGCCGCGCCATCTGCCACCAGCCAGC
TATCAACTCGCGCCCTGGAAGGGATTTTTGAAGCAACTCATCGATTGATTTACGGCGCTAAGGATGACTC
TGGTCAGAGATACCTGGCCTGGTCTGGACACAGTGCCCGTGTCGGAGCCGCGCGAGATATGGCCCGCGCT
GGAGTTTCAATACCGGAGATCATGCAAGCTGGTGGCTGGACCAATGTAAATATTGTCATGAACTATATCC
GTAACCTGGATAGTGAAACAGGGGCAATGGTGCGCCTGCTGGAAGATGGCGATTAAGAATTCGATATCAA
GCTTATCGGTAATCAACCTCTGGATTACAAAATTTGTGAAAGATTGACTGGTATTCTTAACTATGTTGCT
CCTTTTACGCTATGTGGATACGCTGCTTTAATGCCTTTGTATCATGCTATTGCTTCCCGTATGGCTTTCA
TTTTCTCCTCCTTGTATAAATCCTGGTTGCTGTCTCTTTATGAGGAGTTGTGGCCCGTTGTCAGGCAACG
TGGCGTGGTGTGCACTGTGTTTGCTGACGCAACCCCCACTGGTTGGGGCATTGCCACCACCTGTCAGCTC
CTTTCCGGGACTTTCGCTTTCCCCCTCCCTATTGCCACGGCGGAACTCATCGCCGCCTGCCTTGCCCGCT
GCTGGACAGGGGCTCGGCTGTTGGGCACTGACAATTCCGTGGTGTTGTCGGGGAAATCATCGTCCTTTCC
TTGGCTGCTCGCCTGTGTTGCCACCTGGATTCTGCGCGGGACGTCCTTCTGCTACGTCCCTTCGGCCCTC
AATCCAGCGGACCTTCCTTCCCGCGGCCTGCTGCCGGCTCTGCGGCCTCTTCCGCGTCTTCGCCTTCGCC
CTCAGACGAGTCGGATCTCCCTTTGGGCCGCCTCCCCGCATCGATACCGTCGACCTCGAGACCTAGAAAA
ACATGGAGCAATCACAAGTAGCAATACAGCAGCTACCAATGCTGATTGTGCCTGGCTAGAAGCACAAGAG
GAGGAGGAGGTGGGTTTTCCAGTCACACCTCAGGTACCTTTAAGACCAATGACTTACAAGGCAGCTGTAG
ATCTTAGCCACTTTTTAAAAGAAAAGGGGGGACTGGAAGGGCTAATTCACTCCCAACGAAGACAAGATAT
CCTTGATCTGTGGATCTACCACACACAAGGCTACTTCCCTGATTGGCAGAACTACACACCAGGGCCAGGG
ATCAGATATCCACTGACCTTTGGATGGTGCTACAAGCTAGTACCAGTTGAGCAAGAGAAGGTAGAAGAAG
CCAATGAAGGAGAGAACACCCGCTTGTTACACCCTGTGAGCCTGCATGGGATGGATGACCCGGAGAGAGA
AGTATTAGAGTGGAGGTTTGACAGCCGCCTAGCATTTCATCACATGGCCCGAGAGCTGCATCCGGACTGT
ACTGGGTCTCTCTGGTTAGACCAGATCTGAGCCTGGGAGCTCTCTGGCTAACTAGGGAACCCACTGCTTA
AGCCTCAATAAAGCTTGCCTTGAGTGCTTCAAGTAGTGTGTGCCCGTCTGTTGTGTGACTCTGGTAACTA
GAGATCCCTCAGACCCTTTTAGTCAGTGTGGAAAATCTCTAGCAGGGCCCGTTTAAACCCGCTGATCAGC
CTCGACTGTGCCTTCTAGTTGCCAGCCATCTGTTGTTTGCCCCTCCCCCGTGCCTTCCTTGACCCTGGAA
GGTGCCACTCCCACTGTCCTTTCCTAATAAAATGAGGAAATTGCATCGCATTGTCTGAGTAGGTGTCATT
CTATTCTGGGGGGTGGGGTGGGGCAGGACAGCAAGGGGGAGGATTGGGAAGACAATAGCAGGCATGCTGG
GGATGCGGTGGGCTCTATGGCTTCTGAGGCGGAAAGAACCAGCTGGGGCTCTAGGGGGTATCCCC
[124 nt withheld, positions 6296-6419]
C
[91 nt withheld, positions 6421-6511]
A
[49 nt withheld, positions 6513-6561]
CCTTTGACGTTGGAGTCCACGTTCTTT
[37 nt withheld, positions 6589-6625]
ACCCTATCTCGGTCTATTCTTTTGATTTATAAGGGATTTTGCCGATTTCGGCCTATTGGTTAAAAAATGA
GCTGATTTAACAAAAATTTAACGCGAATTAATTCTGTGGAATGTGTGTCAGTTAGGGTGTGGAAAGTCCC
CAGGCTCCCCAGCAGGCAGAAGTATGCAAAGCATGCATCTCAATTAGTCAGCAACCAGGTGTGGAAAGTC
CCCAGGCTCCCCAGCAGGCAGAAGTATGCAAAGCATGCATCTCAATTAGTCAGCAACCATAGTCCCGCCC
CTAACTCCGCCCATCCCGCCCCTAACTCCGCCCAGTTCCGCCCATTCTCCGCCCCATGGCTGACTAATTT
TTTTTATTTATGCAGAGGCCGAGGCCGCCTCTGCCTCTGAGCTATTCCAGAAGTAGTGAGGAGGCTTTTT
TGGAGGCCTAGGCTTTTGCAAAAAGCTCCCGGGAGCTTGTATATCCATTTTCGGATCTGATCAGCACGTG
TTGACAATTAATCATCGGCATAGTATATCGGCATAGTATAATACGACAAGGTGAGGAACTAAACCATGGC
CAAGTTGACCAGTGCCGTTCCGGTGCTCACCGCGCGCGACGTCGCCGGAGCGGTCGAGTTCTGGACCGAC
CGGCTCGGGTTCTCCCGGGACTTCGTGGAGGACGACTTCGCCGGTGTGGTCCGGGACGACGTGACCCTGT
TCATCAGCGCGGTCCAGGACCAGGTGGTGCCGGACAACACCCTGGCCTGGGTGTGGGTGCGCGGCCTGGA
CGAGCTGTACGCCGAGTGGTCGGAGGTCGTGTCCACGAACTTCCGGGACGCCTCCGGGCCGGCCATGACC
GAGATCGGCGAGCAGCCGTGGGGGCGGGAGTTCGCCCTGCGCGACCCGGCCGGCAACTGCGTGCACTTCG
TGGCCGAGGAGCAGGACTGACACGTGCTACGAGATTTCGATTCCACCGCCGCCTTCTATGAAAGGTTGGG
CTTCGGAATCGTTTTCCGGGACGCCGGCTGGATGATCCTCCAGCGCGGGGATCTCATGCTGGAGTTCTTC
GCCCACCCCAACTTGTTTATTGCAGCTTATAATGGTTACAAATAAAGCAATAGCATCACAAATTTCACAA
ATAAAGCATTTTTTTCACTGCATTCTAGTTGTGGTTTGTCCAAACTCATCAATGTATCTTATCATGTCTG
TATACCGTCGACCTCTAGCTAGAGCTTGGCGTAATCATGGTCATAGCTGTTTCCTGTGTGAAATTGTTAT
CCGCTCACAATTCCACACAACATACGAGCCGGAAGCATAAAGTGTAAAGCCTGGGGTGCCTAATGAGTGA
GCTAACTCACATTAATTGCGTTGCGCTCACTGCCCGCTTTCCAGTCGGGAAACCTGTCGTGCCAGCTGCA
TTAATGAATCGGCCAACGCGCGGGGAGAGGCGGTTTGCGTATTGGGCGCTCTTCCGCTTCCTCGCTCACT
GACTCGCTGCGCTCGGTCGTTCGGCTGCGGCGAGCGGTATCAGCTCACTCAAAGGCGGTAATACGGTTAT
CCACAGAATCAGGGGATAACGCAGGAAAGAACATGTGAGCAAAAGGCCAGCAAAAGGCCAGGAACCGTAA
AAAGGCCGCGTTGCTGGCGTTTTTCCATAGGCTCCGCCCCCCTGACGAGCATCACAAAAATCGACGCTCA
AGTCAGAGGTGGCGAAACCCGACAGGACTATAAAGATACCAGGCGTTTCCCCCTGGAAGCTCCCTCGTGC
GCTCTCCTGTTCCGACCCTGCCGCTTACCGGATACCTGTCCGCCTTTCTCCCTTCGGGAAGCGTGGCGCT
TTCTCATAGCTCACGCTGTAGGTATCTCAGTTCGGTGTAGGTCGTTCGCTCCAAGCTGGGCTGTGTGCAC
GAACCCCCCGTTCAGCCCGACCGCTGCGCCTTATCCGGTAACTATCGTCTTGAGTCCAACCCGGTAAGAC
ACGACTTATCGCCACTGGCAGCAGCCACTGGTAACAGGATTAGCAGAGCGAGGTATGTAGGCGGTGCTAC
AGAGTTCTTGAAGTGGTGGCCTAACTACGGCTACACTAGAAGAACAGTATTTGGTATCTGCGCTCTGCTG
AAGCCAGTTACCTTCGGAAAAAGAGTTGGTAGCTCTTGATCCGGCAAACAAACCACCGCTGGTAGCGGTG
GTTTTTTTGTTTGCAAGCAGCAGATTACGCGCAGAAAAAAAGGATCTCAAGAAGATCCTTTGATCTTTTC
TACGGGGTCTGACGCTCAGTGGAACGAAAACTCACGTTAAGGGATTTTGGTCATGAGATTATCAAAAAGG
ATCTTCACCTAGATCCTTTTAAATTAAAAATGAAGTTTTAAATCAATCTAAAGTATATATGAGTAAACTT
GGTCTGACAGTTACCAATGCTTAATCAGTGAGGCACCTATCTCAGCGATCTGTCTATTTCGTTCATCCAT
AGTTGCCTGACTCCCCGTCGTGTAGATAACTACGATACGGGAGGGCTTACCATCTGGCCCCAGTGCTGCA
ATGATACCGCGAGACCCACGCTCACCGGCTCCAGATTTATCAGCAATAAACCAGCCAGCCGGAAGGGCCG
AGCGCAGAAGTGGTCCTGCAACTTTATCCGCCTCCATCCAGTCTATTAATTGTTGCCGGGAAGCTAGAGT
AAGTAGTTCGCCAGTTAATAGTTTGCGCAACGTTGTTGCCATTGCTACAGGCATCGTGGTGTCACGCTCG
TCGTTTGGTATGGCTTCATTCAGCTCCGGTTCCCAACGATCAAGGCGAGTTACATGATCCCCCATGTTGT
GCAAAAAAGCGGTTAGCTCCTTCGGTCCTCCGATCGTTGTCAGAAGTAAGTTGGCCGCAGTGTTATCACT
CATGGTTATGGCAGCACTGCATAATTCTCTTACTGTCATGCCATCCGTAAGATGCTTTTCTGTGACTGGT
GAGTACTCAACCAAGTCATTCTGAGAATAGTGTATGCGGCGACCGAGTTGCTCTTGCCCGGCGTCAATAC
GGGATAATACCGCGCCACATAGCAGAACTTTAAAAGTGCTCATCATTGGAAAACGTTCTTCGGGGCGAAA
ACTCTCAAGGATCTTACCGCTGTTGAGATCCAGTTCGATGTAACCCACTCGTGCACCCAACTGATCTTCA
GCATCTTTTACTTTCACCAGCGTTTCTGGGTGAGCAAAAACAGGAAGGCAAAATGCCGCAAAAAAGGGAA
TAAGGGCGACACGGAAATGTTGAATACTCATACTCTTCCTTTTTCAATATTATTGAAGCATTTATCAGGG
TTATTGTCTCATGAGCGGATACATATTTGAATGTATTTAGAAAAATAAACAAATAGGGGTTCCGCGCACA
TTTCCCCGAAAAGTGCCACCTGAC
Features (pLannotate 1.2.2; 32 found; start..end, strand, type, name):
     31..83      -  misc_feature   bom (fragment): basis of mobility region from pBR322
    238..617     +  enhancer       CMV enhancer: human cytomegalovirus immediate early enhancer
    618..817     +  promoter       CMV promoter: human cytomegalovirus (CMV) immediate early promoter
    835..1015    +  LTR            5' LTR (truncated): truncated 5' long terminal repeat (LTR) from HIV-1
   1062..1187    +  misc_feature   HIV-1 Ψ: packaging signal of human immunodeficiency virus type 1
   1171..1534    +  CDS            HIV-1 gag (fragment): gag protein from human immunodeficiency virus 1; gag
   1680..1913    +  misc_feature   RRE: The Rev response element (RRE) of HIV-1 allows for Rev-dependent mRNA export from the nucleus to the cytoplasm.
   2290..2390    +  CDS            Rev (fragment): human immunodeficiency virus 1 (HIV-1) Rev protein; rev; enhances nuclear export of unspliced and incompletely spliced viral mRNAs
   2440..2557    +  misc_feature   cPPT/CTS: central polypurine tract and central termination sequence of HIV-1
   2606..2624    +  CDS            small t antigen (fragment): SV40 (simian virus 40) small t antigen
   2650..2861    +  promoter       EF-1α core promoter: core promoter for human elongation factor EF-1α
   2886..3581    +  CDS            mScarlet-I: mScarlet-I is a basic (constitutively fluorescent) red fluorescent protein published in 2016, derived from synthetic construct. It is reported to be a rapidly-maturing monomer with moderate acid sensitivity.
   3647..4675    +  CDS            Cre: site-specific recombinase Cre is a site-specific recombinase from bacteriophage P1. Recombination occurs at loxP sequences.
   4677..4698    +  misc_feature   MCS (fragment): pBluescript multiple cloning site
   4701..5289    +  misc_feature   WPRE: woodchuck hepatitis virus posttranscriptional regulatory element
   5226..5807    +  CDS            nef (fragment): NEF_HV1H2 - Experimental evidence at protein level: Swiss-Prot protein existence level 1. Extracellular Nef protein targets CD4(+) T-lymphocytes for apoptosis by interacting with CXCR4 surface receptors. From Human immunodeficiency virus type 1 group M subtype B (isolate HXB2) (HIV-1).
   5814..5994    +  LTR            5' LTR (truncated): truncated 5' long terminal repeat (LTR) from HIV-1
   6026..6250    +  polyA_signal   bGH poly(A) signal: bovine growth hormone polyadenylation signal
   6254..6275    +  promoter       SV40 promoter (fragment): SV40 enhancer and early promoter
   6296..6724    +  rep_origin     f1 ori (sequence partly withheld): f1 bacteriophage origin of replication; arrow indicates direction of (+) strand synthesis
   6738..7067    +  promoter       SV40 promoter: SV40 enhancer and early promoter
   7115..7162    +  promoter       EM7 promoter: synthetic bacterial promoter&nbsp
   7181..7555    +  CDS            BleoR: antibiotic-binding protein; Sh ble from Streptoalloteichus hindustanus; confers resistance to bleomycin, phleomycin, and Zeocin™
   7565..7690    +  CDS            ble (fragment): BLE_KLEPN - Experimental evidence at protein level: Swiss-Prot protein existence level 1. Binding protein with a strong affinity to the bleomycin family of antibiotics. Binds to CL990; an antimitotic-antibiotic compound. From Klebsiella pneumoniae.
   7685..7806    +  polyA_signal   SV40 poly(A) signal: SV40 polyadenylation signal
   7879..7895    -  protein_bind   lac operator: The lac repressor binds to the lac operator to inhibit transcription in E. coli. This inhibition can be relieved by adding lactose or isopropyl-β-D-thiogalactopyranoside (IPTG). lac repressor encoded by lacI
   7903..7933    -  promoter       lac promoter: promoter for the E. coli lac operon
   7948..7969    -  protein_bind   CAP binding site: CAP binding activates transcription in the presence of cAMP. E. coli catabolite activator protein
   7982..8074    -  CDS            lacI (fragment): lac repressor; lacI; The lac repressor binds to the lac operator to inhibit transcription in E. coli. This inhibition can be relieved by adding lactose or isopropyl-β-D-thiogalactopyranoside (IPTG).
   8257..8845    -  rep_origin     ori: high-copy-number ColE1/pMB1/pBR322/pUC origin of replication
   9016..9876    -  CDS            AmpR: β-lactamase; bla; confers resistance to ampicillin, carbenicillin, and related antibiotics
   9877..9981    -  promoter       AmpR promoter: bla
