>Addgene plasmid #167933 | LES2A-CRE | addgene full sequence | sequence record 332226 | Addgene NGS Result
GACATTGATTATTGACTAGTTATTAATAGTAATCAATTACGGGGTCATTAGTTCATAGCCCATATATGGA
GTTCCGCGTTACATAACTTACGGTAAATGGCCCGCCTGGCTGACCGCCCAACGACCCCCGCCCATTGACG
TCAATAATGACGTATGTTCCCATAGTAACGCCAATAGGGACTTTCCATTGACGTCAATGGGTGGAGTATT
TACGGTAAACTGCCCACTTGGCAGTACATCAAGTGTATCATATGCCAAGTACGCCCCCTATTGACGTCAA
TGACGGTAAATGGCCCGCCTGGCATTATGCCCAGTACATGACCTTATGGGACTTTCCTACTTGGCAGTAC
ATCTACGTATTAGTCATCGCTATTACCATGGTGATGCGGTTTTGGCAGTACATCAATGGGCGTGGATAGC
GGTTTGACTCACGGGGATTTCCAAGTCTCCACCCCATTGACGTCAATGGGAGTTTGTTTTGGCACCAAAA
TCAACGGGACTTTCCAAAATGTCGTAACAACTCCGCCCCATTGACGCAAATGGGCGGTAGGCGTGTACGG
TGGGAGGTCTATATAAGCAGCGCGTTTTGCCTGTACTGGGTCTCTCTGGTTAGACCAGATCTGAGCCTGG
GAGCTCTCTGGCTAACTAGGGAACCCACTGCTTAAGCCTCAATAAAGCTTGCCTTGAGTGCTTCAAGTAG
TGTGTGCCCGTCTGTTGTGTGACTCTGGTAACTAGAGATCCCTCAGACCCTTTTAGTCAGTGTGGAAAAT
CTCTAGCAGTGGCGCCCGAACAGGGACTTGAAAGCGAAAGGGAAACCAGAGGAGCTCTCTCGACGCAGGA
CTCGGCTTGCTGAAGCGCGCACGGCAAGAGGCGAGGGGCGGCGACTGGTGAGTACGCCAAAAATTTTGAC
TAGCGGAGGCTAGAAGGAGAGAGATGGGTGCGAGAGCGTCAGTATTAAGCGGGGGAGAATTAGATCGCGA
TGGGAAAAAATTCGGTTAAGGCCAGGGGGAAAGAAAAAATATAAATTAAAACATATAGTATGGGCAAGCA
GGGAGCTAGAACGATTCGCAGTTAATCCTGGCCTGTTAGAAACATCAGAAGGCTGTAGACAAATACTGGG
ACAGCTACAACCATCCCTTCAGACAGGATCAGAAGAACTTAGATCATTATATAATACAGTAGCAACCCTC
TATTGTGTGCATCAAAGGATAGAGATAAAAGACACCAAGGAAGCTTTAGACAAGATAGAGGAAGAGCAAA
ACAAAAGTAAGACCACCGCACAGCAAGCGGCCGCTGATCTTCAGACCTGGAGGAGGAGATATGAGGGACA
ATTGGAGAAGTGAATTATATAAATATAAAGTAGTAAAAATTGAACCATTAGGAGTAGCACCCACCAAGGC
AAAGAGAAGAGTGGTGCAGAGAGAAAAAAGAGCAGTGGGAATAGGAGCTTTGTTCCTTGGGTTCTTGGGA
GCAGCAGGAAGCACTATGGGCGCAGCGTCAATGACGCTGACGGTACAGGCCAGACAATTATTGTCTGGTA
TAGTGCAGCAGCAGAACAATTTGCTGAGGGCTATTGAGGCGCAACAGCATCTGTTGCAACTCACAGTCTG
GGGCATCAAGCAGCTCCAGGCAAGAATCCTGGCTGTGGAAAGATACCTAAAGGATCAACAGCTCCTGGGG
ATTTGGGGTTGCTCTGGAAAACTCATTTGCACCACTGCTGTGCCTTGGAATGCTAGTTGGAGTAATAAAT
CTCTGGAACAGATTTGGAATCACACGACCTGGATGGAGTGGGACAGAGAAATTAACAATTACACAAGCTT
AATACACTCCTTAATTGAAGAATCGCAAAACCAGCAAGAAAAGAATGAACAAGAATTATTGGAATTAGAT
AAATGGGCAAGTTTGTGGAATTGGTTTAACATAACAAATTGGCTGTGGTATATAAAATTATTCATAATGA
TAGTAGGAGGCTTGGTAGGTTTAAGAATAGTTTTTGCTGTACTTTCTATAGTGAATAGAGTTAGGCAGGG
ATATTCACCATTATCGTTTCAGACCCACCTCCCAACCCCGAGGGGACCCGACAGGCCCGAAGGAATAGAA
GAAGAAGGTGGAGAGAGAGACAGAGACAGATCCATTCGATTAGTGAACGGATCGGCACTGCGTGCGCCAA
TTCTGCAGACAAATGGCAGTATTCATCCACAATTTTAAAAGAAAAGGGGGGATTGGGGGGTACAGTGCAG
GGGAAAGAATAGTAGACATAATAGCAACAGACATACAAACTAAAGAATTACAAAAACAAATTACAAAAAT
TCAAAATTTTCGGGTTTATTACAGGGACAGCAGAGATCCAGTTTGGTTAATTAGCTAGCTAGGTCTTGAA
AGGAGTGGGAATTGGCTCCGGTGCCCGTCAGTGGGCAGAGCGCACATCGCCCACAGTCCCCGAGAAGTTG
GGGGGAGGGGTCGGCAATTGATCCGGTGCCTAGAGAAGGTGGCGCGGGGTAAACTGGGAAAGTGATGTCG
TGTACTGGCTCCGCCTTTTTCCCGAGGGTGGGGGAGAACCGTATATAAGTGCAGTAGTCGCCGTGAACGT
TCTTTTTCGCAACGGGTTTGCCGCCAGAACACAGGACCGGTTCTAGAGCGCTGCCACCATGGTGAGCAAG
GGCGAGGCAGTGATCAAGGAGTTCATGCGGTTCAAGGTGCACATGGAGGGCTCCATGAACGGCCACGAGT
TCGAGATCGAGGGCGAGGGCGAGGGCCGCCCCTACGAGGGCACCCAGACCGCCAAGCTGAAGGTGACCAA
GGGTGGCCCCCTGCCCTTCTCCTGGGACATCCTGTCCCCTCAGTTCATGTACGGCTCCAGGGCCTTCATC
AAGCACCCCGCCGACATCCCCGACTACTATAAGCAGTCCTTCCCCGAGGGCTTCAAGTGGGAGCGCGTGA
TGAACTTCGAGGACGGCGGCGCCGTGACCGTGACCCAGGACACCTCCCTGGAGGACGGCACCCTGATCTA
CAAGGTGAAGCTCCGCGGCACCAACTTCCCTCCTGACGGCCCCGTAATGCAGAAGAAGACAATGGGCTGG
GAAGCGTCCACCGAGCGGTTGTACCCCGAGGACGGCGTGCTGAAGGGCGACATTAAGATGGCCCTGCGCC
TGAAGGACGGCGGCCGCTACCTGGCGGACTTCAAGACCACCTACAAGGCCAAGAAGCCCGTGCAGATGCC
CGGCGCCTACAACGTCGACCGCAAGTTGGACATCACCTCCCACAACGAGGACTACACCGTGGTGGAACAG
TACGAACGCTCCGAGGGCCGCCACTCCACCGGCGGCATGGACGAGCTGTACAAGGGATCCGGCGCAACAA
ACTTCTCTCTGCTGAAACAAGCCGGAGATGTCGAAGAGAATCCTGGACCGTCCAATTTACTGACCGTACA
CCAAAATTTGCCTGCATTACCGGTCGATGCAACGAGTGATGAGGTTCGCAAGAACCTGATGGACATGTTC
AGGGATCGCCAGGCGTTTTCTGAGCATACCTGGAAAATGCTTCTGTCCGTTTGCCGGTCGTGGGCGGCAT
GGTGCAAGTTGAATAACCGGAAATGGTTTCCCGCAGAACCTGAAGATGTTCGCGATTATCTTCTATATCT
TCAGGCGCGCGGTCTGGCAGTAAAAACTATCCAGCAACATTTGGGCCAGCTAAACATGCTTCATCGTCGG
TCCGGGCTGCCACGACCAAGTGACAGCAATGCTGTTTCACTGGTTATGCGGCGGATCCGAAAAGAAAACG
TTGATGCCGGTGAACGTGCAAAACAGGCTCTAGCGTTCGAACGCACTGATTTCGACCAGGTTCGTTCACT
CATGGAAAATAGCGATCGCTGCCAGGATATACGTAATCTGGCATTTCTGGGGATTGCTTATAACACCCTG
TTACGTATAGCCGAAATTGCCAGGATCAGGGTTAAAGATATCTCACGTACTGACGGTGGGAGAATGTTAA
TCCATATTGGCAGAACGAAAACGCTGGTTAGCACCGCAGGTGTAGAGAAGGCACTTAGCCTGGGGGTAAC
TAAACTGGTCGAGCGATGGATTTCCGTCTCTGGTGTAGCTGATGATCCGAATAACTACCTGTTTTGCCGG
GTCAGAAAAAATGGTGTTGCCGCGCCATCTGCCACCAGCCAGCTATCAACTCGCGCCCTGGAAGGGATTT
TTGAAGCAACTCATCGATTGATTTACGGCGCTAAGGATGACTCTGGTCAGAGATACCTGGCCTGGTCTGG
ACACAGTGCCCGTGTCGGAGCCGCGCGAGATATGGCCCGCGCTGGAGTTTCAATACCGGAGATCATGCAA
GCTGGTGGCTGGACCAATGTAAATATTGTCATGAACTATATCCGTAACCTGGATAGTGAAACAGGGGCAA
TGGTGCGCCTGCTGGAAGATGGCGATTAAGAATTCGATATCAAGCTTATCGGTAATCAACCTCTGGATTA
CAAAATTTGTGAAAGATTGACTGGTATTCTTAACTATGTTGCTCCTTTTACGCTATGTGGATACGCTGCT
TTAATGCCTTTGTATCATGCTATTGCTTCCCGTATGGCTTTCATTTTCTCCTCCTTGTATAAATCCTGGT
TGCTGTCTCTTTATGAGGAGTTGTGGCCCGTTGTCAGGCAACGTGGCGTGGTGTGCACTGTGTTTGCTGA
CGCAACCCCCACTGGTTGGGGCATTGCCACCACCTGTCAGCTCCTTTCCGGGACTTTCGCTTTCCCCCTC
CCTATTGCCACGGCGGAACTCATCGCCGCCTGCCTTGCCCGCTGCTGGACAGGGGCTCGGCTGTTGGGCA
CTGACAATTCCGTGGTGTTGTCGGGGAAATCATCGTCCTTTCCTTGGCTGCTCGCCTGTGTTGCCACCTG
GATTCTGCGCGGGACGTCCTTCTGCTACGTCCCTTCGGCCCTCAATCCAGCGGACCTTCCTTCCCGCGGC
CTGCTGCCGGCTCTGCGGCCTCTTCCGCGTCTTCGCCTTCGCCCTCAGACGAGTCGGATCTCCCTTTGGG
CCGCCTCCCCGCATCGATACCGTCGACCTCGAGACCTAGAAAAACATGGAGCAATCACAAGTAGCAATAC
AGCAGCTACCAATGCTGATTGTGCCTGGCTAGAAGCACAAGAGGAGGAGGAGGTGGGTTTTCCAGTCACA
CCTCAGGTACCTTTAAGACCAATGACTTACAAGGCAGCTGTAGATCTTAGCCACTTTTTAAAAGAAAAGG
GGGGACTGGAAGGGCTAATTCACTCCCAACGAAGACAAGATATCCTTGATCTGTGGATCTACCACACACA
AGGCTACTTCCCTGATTGGCAGAACTACACACCAGGGCCAGGGATCAGATATCCACTGACCTTTGGATGG
TGCTACAAGCTAGTACCAGTTGAGCAAGAGAAGGTAGAAGAAGCCAATGAAGGAGAGAACACCCGCTTGT
TACACCCTGTGAGCCTGCATGGGATGGATGACCCGGAGAGAGAAGTATTAGAGTGGAGGTTTGACAGCCG
CCTAGCATTTCATCACATGGCCCGAGAGCTGCATCCGGACTGTACTGGGTCTCTCTGGTTAGACCAGATC
TGAGCCTGGGAGCTCTCTGGCTAACTAGGGAACCCACTGCTTAAGCCTCAATAAAGCTTGCCTTGAGTGC
TTCAAGTAGTGTGTGCCCGTCTGTTGTGTGACTCTGGTAACTAGAGATCCCTCAGACCCTTTTAGTCAGT
GTGGAAAATCTCTAGCAGGGCCCGTTTAAACCCGCTGATCAGCCTCGACTGTGCCTTCTAGTTGCCAGCC
ATCTGTTGTTTGCCCCTCCCCCGTGCCTTCCTTGACCCTGGAAGGTGCCACTCCCACTGTCCTTTCCTAA
TAAAATGAGGAAATTGCATCGCATTGTCTGAGTAGGTGTCATTCTATTCTGGGGGGTGGGGTGGGGCAGG
ACAGCAAGGGGGAGGATTGGGAAGACAATAGCAGGCATGCTGGGGATGCGGTGGGCTCTATGGCTTCTGA
GGCGGAAAGAACCAGCTGGGGCTCTAGGGGGTATCCCC
[124 nt withheld, positions 6059-6182]
C
[91 nt withheld, positions 6184-6274]
A
[49 nt withheld, positions 6276-6324]
CCTTTGACGTTGGAGTCCACGTTCTTT
[37 nt withheld, positions 6352-6388]
ACCCTATCTCGGTCTATTCTTTTGATTTATAAGGGATTTTGCCGATTTCGGCCTATTGGTTAAAAAATGA
GCTGATTTAACAAAAATTTAACGCGAATTAATTCTGTGGAATGTGTGTCAGTTAGGGTGTGGAAAGTCCC
CAGGCTCCCCAGCAGGCAGAAGTATGCAAAGCATGCATCTCAATTAGTCAGCAACCAGGTGTGGAAAGTC
CCCAGGCTCCCCAGCAGGCAGAAGTATGCAAAGCATGCATCTCAATTAGTCAGCAACCATAGTCCCGCCC
CTAACTCCGCCCAGTTCCGCCCATTCTCCGCCCCATGGCTGACTAATTTTTTTTATTTATGCAGAGGCCG
AGGCCGCCTCTGCCTCTGAGCTATTCCAGAAGTAGTGAGGAGGCTTTTTTGGAGGCCTAGGCTTTTGCAA
AAAGCTCCCGGGAGCTTGTATATCCATTTTCGGATCTGATCAGCACGTGTTGACAATTAATCATCGGCAT
AGTATATCGGCATAGTATAATACGACAAGGTGAGGAACTAAACCATGGCCAAGTTGACCAGTGCCGTTCC
GGTGCTCACCGCGCGCGACGTCGCCGGAGCGGTCGAGTTCTGGACCGACCGGCTCGGGTTCTCCCGGGAC
TTCGTGGAGGACGACTTCGCCGGTGTGGTCCGGGACGACGTGACCCTGTTCATCAGCGCGGTCCAGGACC
AGGTGGTGCCGGACAACACCCTGGCCTGGGTGTGGGTGCGCGGCCTGGACGAGCTGTACGCCGAGTGGTC
GGAGGTCGTGTCCACGAACTTCCGGGACGCCTCCGGGCCGGCCATGACCGAGATCGGCGAGCAGCCGTGG
GGGCGGGAGTTCGCCCTGCGCGACCCGGCCGGCAACTGCGTGCACTTCGTGGCCGAGGAGCAGGACTGAC
ACGTGCTACGAGATTTCGATTCCACCGCCGCCTTCTATGAAAGGTTGGGCTTCGGAATCGTTTTCCGGGA
CGCCGGCTGGATGATCCTCCAGCGCGGGGATCTCATGCTGGAGTTCTTCGCCCACCCCAACTTGTTTATT
GCAGCTTATAATGGTTACAAATAAAGCAATAGCATCACAAATTTCACAAATAAAGCATTTTTTTCACTGC
ATTCTAGTTGTGGTTTGTCCAAACTCATCAATGTATCTTATCATGTCTGTATACCGTCGACCTCTAGCTA
GAGCTTGGCGTAATCATGGTCATAGCTGTTTCCTGTGTGAAATTGTTATCCGCTCACAATTCCACACAAC
ATACGAGCCGGAAGCATAAAGTGTAAAGCCTGGGGTGCCTAATGAGTGAGCTAACTCACATTAATTGCGT
TGCGCTCACTGCCCGCTTTCCAGTCGGGAAACCTGTCGTGCCAGCTGCATTAATGAATCGGCCAACGCGC
GGGGAGAGGCGGTTTGCGTATTGGGCGCTCTTCCGCTTCCTCGCTCACTGACTCGCTGCGCTCGGTCGTT
CGGCTGCGGCGAGCGGTATCAGCTCACTCAAAGGCGGTAATACGGTTATCCACAGAATCAGGGGATAACG
CAGGAAAGAACATGTGAGCAAAAGGCCAGCAAAAGGCCAGGAACCGTAAAAAGGCCGCGTTGCTGGCGTT
TTTCCATAGGCTCCGCCCCCCTGACGAGCATCACAAAAATCGACGCTCAAGTCAGAGGTGGCGAAACCCG
ACAGGACTATAAAGATACCAGGCGTTTCCCCCTGGAAGCTCCCTCGTGCGCTCTCCTGTTCCGACCCTGC
CGCTTACCGGATACCTGTCCGCCTTTCTCCCTTCGGGAAGCGTGGCGCTTTCTCATAGCTCACGCTGTAG
GTATCTCAGTTCGGTGTAGGTCGTTCGCTCCAAGCTGGGCTGTGTGCACGAACCCCCCGTTCAGCCCGAC
CGCTGCGCCTTATCCGGTAACTATCGTCTTGAGTCCAACCCGGTAAGACACGACTTATCGCCACTGGCAG
CAGCCACTGGTAACAGGATTAGCAGAGCGAGGTATGTAGGCGGTGCTACAGAGTTCTTGAAGTGGTGGCC
TAACTACGGCTACACTAGAAGAACAGTATTTGGTATCTGCGCTCTGCTGAAGCCAGTTACCTTCGGAAAA
AGAGTTGGTAGCTCTTGATCCGGCAAACAAACCACCGCTGGTAGCGGTGGTTTTTTTGTTTGCAAGCAGC
AGATTACGCGCAGAAAAAAAGGATCTCAAGAAGATCCTTTGATCTTTTCTACGGGGTCTGACGCTCAGTG
GAACGAAAACTCACGTTAAGGGATTTTGGTCATGAGATTATCAAAAAGGATCTTCACCTAGATCCTTTTA
AATTAAAAATGAAGTTTTAAATCAATCTAAAGTATATATGAGTAAACTTGGTCTGACAGTTACCAATGCT
TAATCAGTGAGGCACCTATCTCAGCGATCTGTCTATTTCGTTCATCCATAGTTGCCTGACTCCCCGTCGT
GTAGATAACTACGATACGGGAGGGCTTACCATCTGGCCCCAGTGCTGCAATGATACCGCGAGACCCACGC
TCACCGGCTCCAGATTTATCAGCAATAAACCAGCCAGCCGGAAGGGCCGAGCGCAGAAGTGGTCCTGCAA
CTTTATCCGCCTCCATCCAGTCTATTAATTGTTGCCGGGAAGCTAGAGTAAGTAGTTCGCCAGTTAATAG
TTTGCGCAACGTTGTTGCCATTGCTACAGGCATCGTGGTGTCACGCTCGTCGTTTGGTATGGCTTCATTC
AGCTCCGGTTCCCAACGATCAAGGCGAGTTACATGATCCCCCATGTTGTGCAAAAAAGCGGTTAGCTCCT
TCGGTCCTCCGATCGTTGTCAGAAGTAAGTTGGCCGCAGTGTTATCACTCATGGTTATGGCAGCACTGCA
TAATTCTCTTACTGTCATGCCATCCGTAAGATGCTTTTCTGTGACTGGTGAGTACTCAACCAAGTCATTC
TGAGAATAGTGTATGCGGCGACCGAGTTGCTCTTGCCCGGCGTCAATACGGGATAATACCGCGCCACATA
GCAGAACTTTAAAAGTGCTCATCATTGGAAAACGTTCTTCGGGGCGAAAACTCTCAAGGATCTTACCGCT
GTTGAGATCCAGTTCGATGTAACCCACTCGTGCACCCAACTGATCTTCAGCATCTTTTACTTTCACCAGC
GTTTCTGGGTGAGCAAAAACAGGAAGGCAAAATGCCGCAAAAAAGGGAATAAGGGCGACACGGAAATGTT
GAATACTCATACTCTTCCTTTTTCAATATTATTGAAGCATTTATCAGGGTTATTGTCTCATGAGCGGATA
CATATTTGAATGTATTTAGAAAAATAAACAAATAGGGGTTCCGCGCACATTTCCCCGAAAAGTGCCACCT
GACGTCGACGGATCGGGAGATCTCCCGATCCCCTATGGTGCACTCTCAGTACAATCTGCTCTGATGCCGC
ATAGTTAAGCCAGTATCTGCTCCCTGCTTGTGTGTTGGAGGTCGCTGAGTAGTGCGCGAGCAAAATTTAA
GCTACAACAAGGCAAGGCTTGACCGACAATTGCATGAAGAATCTGCTTAGGGTTAGGCGTTTTGCGCTGC
TTCGCGATGTACGGGCCAGATATACGCGTT
Features (pLannotate 1.2.2; 34 found; start..end, strand, type, name):
      1..380     +  enhancer       CMV enhancer: human cytomegalovirus immediate early enhancer
    381..580     +  promoter       CMV promoter: human cytomegalovirus (CMV) immediate early promoter
    598..778     +  LTR            5' LTR (truncated): truncated 5' long terminal repeat (LTR) from HIV-1
    825..950     +  misc_feature   HIV-1 Ψ: packaging signal of human immunodeficiency virus type 1
    934..1297    +  CDS            HIV-1 gag (fragment): gag protein from human immunodeficiency virus 1; gag
   1443..1676    +  misc_feature   RRE: The Rev response element (RRE) of HIV-1 allows for Rev-dependent mRNA export from the nucleus to the cytoplasm.
   2053..2153    +  CDS            Rev (fragment): human immunodeficiency virus 1 (HIV-1) Rev protein; rev; enhances nuclear export of unspliced and incompletely spliced viral mRNAs
   2203..2320    +  misc_feature   cPPT/CTS: central polypurine tract and central termination sequence of HIV-1
   2369..2387    +  CDS            small t antigen (fragment): SV40 (simian virus 40) small t antigen
   2413..2624    +  promoter       EF-1α core promoter: core promoter for human elongation factor EF-1α
   2649..3344    +  CDS            mScarlet-I: mScarlet-I is a basic (constitutively fluorescent) red fluorescent protein published in 2016, derived from synthetic construct. It is reported to be a rapidly-maturing monomer with moderate acid sensitivity.
   3410..4438    +  CDS            Cre: site-specific recombinase Cre is a site-specific recombinase from bacteriophage P1. Recombination occurs at loxP sequences.
   4440..4461    +  misc_feature   MCS (fragment): pBluescript multiple cloning site
   4464..5052    +  misc_feature   WPRE: woodchuck hepatitis virus posttranscriptional regulatory element
   4989..5570    +  CDS            nef (fragment): NEF_HV1H2 - Experimental evidence at protein level: Swiss-Prot protein existence level 1. Extracellular Nef protein targets CD4(+) T-lymphocytes for apoptosis by interacting with CXCR4 surface receptors. From Human immunodeficiency virus type 1 group M subtype B (isolate HXB2) (HIV-1).
   5577..5757    +  LTR            5' LTR (truncated): truncated 5' long terminal repeat (LTR) from HIV-1
   5789..6013    +  polyA_signal   bGH poly(A) signal: bovine growth hormone polyadenylation signal
   6017..6038    +  promoter       SV40 promoter (fragment): SV40 enhancer and early promoter
   6059..6487    +  rep_origin     f1 ori (sequence partly withheld): f1 bacteriophage origin of replication; arrow indicates direction of (+) strand synthesis
   6514..6585    +  promoter       SV40 promoter (fragment): SV40 enhancer and early promoter
   6586..6657    +  promoter       SV40 promoter (fragment): SV40 enhancer and early promoter
   6661..6795    +  rep_origin     SV40 ori: SV40 origin of replication
   6857..6904    +  promoter       EM7 promoter: synthetic bacterial promoter&nbsp
   6923..7297    +  CDS            BleoR: antibiotic-binding protein; Sh ble from Streptoalloteichus hindustanus; confers resistance to bleomycin, phleomycin, and Zeocin™
   7307..7432    +  CDS            ble (fragment): BLE_KLEPN - Experimental evidence at protein level: Swiss-Prot protein existence level 1. Binding protein with a strong affinity to the bleomycin family of antibiotics. Binds to CL990; an antimitotic-antibiotic compound. From Klebsiella pneumoniae.
   7427..7548    +  polyA_signal   SV40 poly(A) signal: SV40 polyadenylation signal
   7621..7637    -  protein_bind   lac operator: The lac repressor binds to the lac operator to inhibit transcription in E. coli. This inhibition can be relieved by adding lactose or isopropyl-β-D-thiogalactopyranoside (IPTG). lac repressor encoded by lacI
   7645..7675    -  promoter       lac promoter: promoter for the E. coli lac operon
   7690..7711    -  protein_bind   CAP binding site: CAP binding activates transcription in the presence of cAMP. E. coli catabolite activator protein
   7724..7816    -  CDS            lacI (fragment): lac repressor; lacI; The lac repressor binds to the lac operator to inhibit transcription in E. coli. This inhibition can be relieved by adding lactose or isopropyl-β-D-thiogalactopyranoside (IPTG).
   7999..8587    -  rep_origin     ori: high-copy-number ColE1/pMB1/pBR322/pUC origin of replication
   8758..9618    -  CDS            AmpR: β-lactamase; bla; confers resistance to ampicillin, carbenicillin, and related antibiotics
   9619..9723    -  promoter       AmpR promoter: bla
   9782..9834    -  misc_feature   bom (fragment): basis of mobility region from pBR322
