[The description below was written by a language model from this plasmid's Addgene catalogue record and pLannotate feature annotations shown in this document.]
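Description:
LES2A-CRE is a lentiviral transfer plasmid of about 10 kb for mammalian expression of Cre recombinase, built on the lentiCas9-Blast backbone by replacing its XbaI–EcoRI fragment with an mScarlet-P2A-CRE cassette through Gibson assembly. It is propagated in E. coli through a high-copy ColE1/pUC-type origin with ampicillin selection (AmpR). The backbone also carries an f1 origin and an SV40 promoter/origin plus EM7-driven BleoR cassette with an SV40 poly(A) signal, which lies outside the viral LTRs and so would not be carried into transduced cells.

The viral genome is transcribed from a CMV enhancer/promoter fused to a truncated HIV-1 5' LTR. It contains the Ψ packaging signal with a gag fragment, the RRE for Rev-dependent nuclear export, and the cPPT/CTS. A second truncated LTR, followed by a bGH poly(A) signal, closes the genome. Packaging functions must therefore be supplied in trans. Within this frame, an EF-1α core promoter drives a single open reading frame in which the red fluorescent protein mScarlet-I precedes Cre. The two are joined by a P2A ribosome-skipping peptide, which is named in the catalogue entry but not annotated separately in the feature tables; it allows both proteins to be made from one transcript as separate polypeptides. A downstream WPRE enhances transcript expression.

Because red fluorescence reports Cre expression, transduced cells can be identified or sorted without drug selection, and recombination at loxP sites can be induced in floxed cells. The associated publication concerns genome engineering of immune cells. The depositor sequence and the repository's sequencing result show the same feature layout, differing slightly in length and in how the SV40 promoter region is annotated.
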