Addgene plasmid #167933: LES2A-CRE
Purpose: Lentiviral CRE expression tracked by mScarlet-I fluorescence marker.
Depositing lab: Ronald Germain. Depositing organization: National Institute of Allergy and Infectious Diseases (NIAID). Publication: Efficient Immune Cell Genome Engineering with Enhanced CRISPR Editing Tools. Chan W, Gottschalk RA, Yao Y, Pomerantz JL, Germain RN. Immunohorizons. 2021 Feb 23;5(2):117-132. doi: 10.4049/immunohorizons.2000082. PubMed 33622708.
Backbone
  Vector backbone: lentiCas9-Blast
  Backbone manufacturer: Feng Zhang (Addgene Plasmid #52962)
  Total vector size (bp): 10009
  Modifications to backbone: Replacing the XbaI-EcoRI fragment in the backbone with the mScarlet-P2A-CRE fragment.
  Vector type: Mammalian Expression, Lentiviral, Cre/Lox
Growth in bacteria
  Bacterial resistance: Ampicillin, 100 μg/mL
  Growth temperature: 30°C
  Growth strain: NEB Stable
  Copy number: High Copy
Gene/Insert
  Gene/Insert name: mScarlet-P2A-CRE
  Insert size (bp): 1790
  Promoter: EF1a
  Cloning method: Gibson Cloning
  Sequencing primers: 5′ 5'-gggacagcagagatccagtt-3'
Terms and licenses: Academic/Nonprofit Terms; Industry Terms: Not Available to Industry
How to cite: LES2A-CRE was a gift from Ronald Germain (Addgene plasmid # 167933 ; http://n2t.net/addgene:167933 ; RRID:Addgene_167933)
